>Addgene plasmid #194023 | RcSxph Y558F | addgene full sequence | sequence record 390711 | Addgene NGS Result
GGAAGACCTCGGCCGTCGCGGCGCTTGCCGGTGGTGCTGACCCCGGATGAAGTGGTTCGCATCCTCGGTT
TTCTGGAAGGCGAGCATCGTTTGTTCGCCCAGGACTCTAGCTATAGTTCTAGTGGTTGGCTACGTATACT
CCGGAATATTAATAGATCATGGAGATAATTAAAATGATAACCATCTCGCAAATAAATAAGTATTTTACTG
TTTTCGTAACAGTTTTGTAATAAAAAAACCTATAAATATTCCGGATTATTCATACCGTCCCACCATCGGG
CGCGGATCCATGGCTCCTACCTTCCAGACCGCTCTGTTCTTCACCATCATCTCCCTGTCCTTCGCTATGG
CCCCGAACGCAAAGCAAGTCCGCTGGTGTGCTATCAGCGACCTGGAGCAGAAGAAATGCAACGATCTGGT
TGGTAGCTGCAACGTGCCGGACATCACCCTGGTGTGCGTTCTGCGTAGCAGCACCGAAGATTGCATGACC
GCGATCAAGGACGGTCAGGCGGATGCTATGTTCCTGGACAGCGGCGAGGTGTACGAAGCGAGCAAAGATC
CGTACAACCTGAAGCCGATCATCGCTGAACCGTACAGCAGCAACCGTGACCTGCAGAAGTGCCTGAAAGA
GCGTCAGCAGGCGCTGGCTAAGAAAATGATCGGTCACTACATCCCGCAGTGCGATGAGAAAGGCAACTAC
CAACCGCAGCAGTGCCACGGTAGCACCGGTCACTGCTGGTGCGTTAACGCGATGGGTGAAAAGATCAGCG
GTACCAACACCCCGCCGGGTCAGACCCGTGCTACCTGCGAGCGTCACGAACTGCCGAAGTGCCTGAAAGA
ACGTCAGGTGGCGCTGGGTGGCGACGAGAAAGTTCTGGGTCGTTTCGTGCCGCAGTGCGATGAAAAGGGC
AACTACGAGCCGCAGCAGTTCCACGGTAGCACCGGCTACTCCTGGTGTGTTAACGCGATCGGCGAGGAAA
TCGCTGGCACCAAAACCCCGCCGGGCAAGATCCCGGCTACCTGCCAGAAGCACGACCTGGTGACCACCTG
CCACTACGCGGTTGCTATGGTGAAGAAAAGCAGCGCGTTCCAGTTCAACCAGCTGAAGGGCAAACGTAGC
TGCCACAGCGGTGTTAGCAAAACCGACGGCTGGAAGGCGCTGGTGACCGTTCTGGTGGAAAAGAAACTGC
TGAGCTGGGATGGTCCGGCGAAAGAGAGCATCCAGCGTGCTATGAGCAAGTTCTTCAGCGTGAGCTGCAT
TCCGGGTGCTACCCAGACCAACCTGTGCAAGCAGTGCAAAGGCGAGGAAGGCAAGAACTGCAAAAACAGC
CACGACGAACCGTACTACGGTAACTACGGCGCGTTCCGTTGCCTGAAGGAAGACATGGGTGACGTTGCGT
TCCTGCGTAGCACCGCTCTGAGCGACGAGCACAGCGAAGTGTACGAGCTGCTGTGCCCGGATAACACCCG
TAAGCCGCTGAACAAGTACAAAGAGTGCAACCTGGGTACCGTTCCGGCTGGCACCGTGGTTACCCGTAAG
ATCAGCGACAAAACCGAAGACATCAACAACTTCCTGATGGAGGCGCAGAAGCGTCAGTGCAAACTGTTCA
GCAGCGCTCACGGCAAGGACCTGATGTTCGACGATAGCACCCTGCAGCTGGCTCTGCTGAGCAGCGAGGT
TGATGCTTTCCTGTACCTGGGTGTGAAACTGTTCCACGCGATGAAGGCTCTGACCGGCGACGCTCACCTG
CCGAGCAAGAACAAAGTGCGTTGGTGCACCATCAACAAGCTGGAAAAGATGAAATGCGACGATTGGAGCG
CGGTTAGCGGTGGCGCGATCGCTTGCACCGAGGCTAGCTGCCCGAAGGGCTGCGTGAAACAGATCCTGAA
GGGCGAAGCGGACGCTGTTAAGCTGGAAGTGCAGTACATGTACGAGGCGCTGATGTGCGGTCTGCTGCCG
GCTGTTGAGGAATACCACAACAAAGACGATTTCGGTCCGTGCAAGACCCCAGGTAGCCCGTTCACCGACT
TCGGCACCCTGCGTGCGGTTGCTCTGGTGAAGAAAAGCAACAAAGACATCAACTGGAACAACATCAAGGG
CAAGAAGAGCTGCCACACCGGTGTGGGCGACATCGCTGGCTGGGTTATCCCGGTGAGCCTGATCCGTCGT
CAGAACGATAACAGCGACATCGATAGCTTCTTCGGCGAGAGCTGCGCGCCGGGCAGCGACACCAAAAGCA
ACCTGTGCAAGCTGTGCATCGGTGACCCGAAGAACAGCGCGGCTAACACCAAATGCAGCCTGAGCGACAA
GGAAGCGTACTACGGTAACCAGGGCGCTTTCCGTTGCCTGGTGGAGAAAGGTGACGTTGCTTTCGTGCCG
CACACCGTGGTTTTCGAAAACACCGATGGCAAGAACCCGGCGGTTTGGGCTAAGAACCTGAAAAGCGAAG
ACTTCGAGCTGCTGTGCCTGGATGGTAGCCGTGCGCCGGTGAGCAACTACAAGAGCTGCAAACTGAGCGG
TATCCCGCCGCCGGCTATCGTTACCCGTGAGGAAAGCATCAGCGACGTGGTTCGTATCGTGGCTAACCAG
CAGAGCCTGTACGGTCGTAAAGGCTTCGAGAAGGATATGTTCCAGCTGTTCAGCAGCAACAAGGGTAACA
ACCTGCTGTTCAACGACAACACCCAGTGCCTGATCACCTTCGATCGTCAGCCGAAAGACATCATGGAAGA
TTACTTCGGCAAGCCGTACTACACCACCGTGTACGGCGCGTCCCGCTCCGCTATGTCCTCCGAACTGATT
TCCGCCTGTACCATTAAACACTGCTCGAATTCTTTGGAAGTTTTGTTTCAAGGTCCAACTGCTGCCGCCG
CTGTGAGCAAGGGCGAGGAGCTGTTCACCGGGGTGGTGCCCATCCTGGTCGAGCTGGACGGCGACGTAAA
CGGCCACAAGTTCAGCGTGTCCGGCGAGGGCGAGGGCGATGCCACCTACGGCAAGCTGACCCTGAAGTTC
ATCTGCACCACCGGCAAGCTGCCCGTGCCCTGGCCCACCCTCGTGACCACCCTGACCTACGGCGTGCAGT
GCTTCAGCCGCTACCCCGACCACATGAAGCAGCACGACTTCTTCAAGTCCGCCATGCCCGAAGGCTACGT
CCAGGAGCGCACCATCTTCTTCAAGGACGACGGCAACTACAAGACCCGCGCCGAGGTGAAGTTCGAGGGC
GACACCCTGGTGAACCGCATCGAGCTGAAGGGCATCGACTTCAAGGAGGACGGCAACATCCTGGGGCACA
AGCTGGAGTACAACTACAACAGCCACAACGTCTATATCATGGCCGACAAGCAGAAGAACGGCATCAAGGT
GAACTTCAAGATCCGCCACAACATCGAGGACGGCAGCGTGCAGCTCGCCGACCACTACCAGCAGAACACC
CCCATCGGCGACGGCCCCGTGCTGCTGCCCGACAACCACTACCTGAGCACCCAGTCCAAGCTGAGCAAAG
ACCCCAACGAGAAGCGCGATCACATGGTCCTGCTGGAGTTCGTGACCGCCGCCGGGATCACTCTCGGCAT
GGACGAGCTGTACAAGTCCGGAGGTGGTCACCATCACCATCACCACCATCACCATCACTAATAGAAGCTT
GTCGAGAAGTACTAGAGGATCATAATCAGCCATACCACATTTGTAGAGGTTTTACTTGCTTTAAAAAACC
TCCCACACCTCCCCCTGAACCTGAAACATAAAATGAATGCAATTGTTGTTGTTAACTTGTTTATTGCAGC
TTATAATGGTTACAAATAAAGCAATAGCATCACAAATTTCACAAATAAAGCATTTTTTTCACTGCATTCT
AGTTGTGGTTTGTCCAAACTCATCAATGTATCTTATCATGTCTGGATCTGATCACTGCTTGAGCCTAGGA
GATCCGAACCAGATAAGTGAAATCTAGTTCCAAACTATTTTGTCATTTTTAATTTTCGTATTAGCTTACG
ACGCTACACCCAGTTCCCATCTATTTTGTCACTCTTCCCTAAATAATCCTTAAAAACTCCATTTCCACCC
CTCCCAGTTCCCAACTATTTTGTCCGCCCACAGCGGGGCATTTTTCTTCCTGTTATGTTTTTAATCAAAC
ATCCTGCCAACTCCATGTGACAAACCGTCATCTTCGGCTACTTTTTCTCTGTCACAGAATGAAAATTTTT
CTGTCATCTCTTCGTTATTAATGTTTGTAATTGACTGAATATCAACGCTTATTTGCAGCCTGAATGGCGA
ATGGG
[124 nt withheld, positions 4276-4399]
C
[91 nt withheld, positions 4401-4491]
A
[49 nt withheld, positions 4493-4541]
CCTTTGACGTTGGAGTCCACGTTCTT
[37 nt withheld, positions 4568-4604]
ACCCTATCTCGGTCTATTCTTTTGATTTATAAGGGATTTTGCCGATTTCGGCCTATTGGTTAAAAAATGA
GCTGATTTAACAAAAATTTAACGCGAATTTTAACAAAATATTAACGCTTACAATTTAGGTGGCACTTTTC
GGGGAAATGTGCGCGGAACCCCTATTTGTTTATTTTTCTAAATACATTCAAATATGTATCCGCTCATGAG
ACAATAACCCTGATAAATGCTTCAATAATATTGAAAAAGGAAGAGTATGAGTATTCAACATTTCCGTGTC
GCCCTTATTCCCTTTTTTGCGGCATTTTGCCTTCCTGTTTTTGCTCACCCAGAAACGCTGGTGAAAGTAA
AAGATGCTGAAGATCAGTTGGGTGCACGAGTGGGTTACATCGAACTGGATCTCAACAGCGGTAAGATCCT
TGAGAGTTTTCGCCCCGAAGAACGTTTTCCAATGATGAGCACTTTTAAAGTTCTGCTATGTGGCGCGGTA
TTATCCCGTATTGACGCCGGGCAAGAGCAACTCGGTCGCCGCATACACTATTCTCAGAATGACTTGGTTG
AGTACTCACCAGTCACAGAAAAGCATCTTACGGATGGCATGACAGTAAGAGAATTATGCAGTGCTGCCAT
AACCATGAGTGATAACACTGCGGCCAACTTACTTCTGACAACGATCGGAGGACCGAAGGAGCTAACCGCT
TTTTTGCACAACATGGGGGATCATGTAACTCGCCTTGATCGTTGGGAACCGGAGCTGAATGAAGCCATAC
CAAACGACGAGCGTGACACCACGATGCCTGTAGCAATGGCAACAACGTTGCGCAAACTATTAACTGGCGA
ACTACTTACTCTAGCTTCCCGGCAACAATTAATAGACTGGATGGAGGCGGATAAAGTTGCAGGACCACTT
CTGCGCTCGGCCCTTCCGGCTGGCTGGTTTATTGCTGATAAATCTGGAGCCGGTGAGCGTGGGTCTCGCG
GTATCATTGCAGCACTGGGGCCAGATGGTAAGCCCTCCCGTATCGTAGTTATCTACACGACGGGGAGTCA
GGCAACTATGGATGAACGAAATAGACAGATCGCTGAGATAGGTGCCTCACTGATTAAGCATTGGTAACTG
TCAGACCAAGTTTACTCATATATACTTTAGATTGATTTAAAACTTCATTTTTAATTTAAAAGGATCTAGG
TGAAGATCCTTTTTGATAATCTCATGACCAAAATCCCTTAACGTGAGTTTTCGTTCCACTGAGCGTCAGA
CCCCGTAGAAAAGATCAAAGGATCTTCTTGAGATCCTTTTTTTCTGCGCGTAATCTGCTGCTTGCAAACA
AAAAAACCACCGCTACCAGCGGTGGTTTGTTTGCCGGATCAAGAGCTACCAACTCTTTTTCCGAAGGTAA
CTGGCTTCAGCAGAGCGCAGATACCAAATACTGTTCTTCTAGTGTAGCCGTAGTTAGGCCACCACTTCAA
GAACTCTGTAGCACCGCCTACATACCTCGCTCTGCTAATCCTGTTACCAGTGGCTGCTGCCAGTGGCGAT
AAGTCGTGTCTTACCGGGTTGGACTCAAGACGATAGTTACCGGATAAGGCGCAGCGGTCGGGCTGAACGG
GGGGTTCGTGCACACAGCCCAGCTTGGAGCGAACGACCTACACCGAACTGAGATACCTACAGCGTGAGCT
ATGAGAAAGCGCCACGCTTCCCGAAGGGAGAAAGGCGGACAGGTATCCGGTAAGCGGCAGGGTCGGAACA
GGAGAGCGCACGAGGGAGCTTCCAGGGGGAAACGCCTGGTATCTTTATAGTCCTGTCGGGTTTCGCCACC
TCTGACTTGAGCGTCGATTTTTGTGATGCTCGTCAGGGGGGCGGAGCCTATGGAAAAACGCCAGCAACGC
GGCCTTTTTACGGTTCCTGGCCTTTTGCTGGCCTTTTGCTCACATGTTCTTTCCTGCGTTATCCCCTGAT
TCTGTGGATAACCGTATTACCGCCTTTGAGTGAGCTGATACCGCTCGCCGCAGCCGAACGACCGAGCGCA
GCGAGTCAGTGAGCGAGGAAGCGGAAGAGCGCCTGATGCGGTATTTTCTCCTTACGCATCTGTGCGGTAT
TTCACACCGCATAGACCAGCCGCGTAACCTGGCAAAATCGGTTACGGTTGAGTAATAAATGGATGCCCTG
CGTAAGCGGGTGTGGGCGGACAATAAAGTCTTAAACTGAACAAAATAGATCTAAACTATGACAATAAAGT
CTTAAACTAGACAGAATAGTTGTAAACTGAAATCAGTCCAGTTATGCTGTGAAAAAGCATACTGGACTTT
TGTTATGGCTAAAGCAAACTCTTCATTTTCTGAAGTGCAAATTGCCCGTCGTATTAAAGAGGGGCGTGGC
CAAGGGCATGGTAAAGACTATATTCGCGGCGTTGTGACAATTTACCGAACAACTCCGCGGCCGGGAAGCC
GATCTCGGCTTGAACGAATTGTTAGGTGGCGGTACTTGGGTCGATATCAAAGTGCATCACTTCTTCCCGT
ATGCCCAACTTTGTATAGAGAGCCACTGCGGGATCGTCACCGTAATCTGCTTGCACGTAGATCACATAAG
CACCAAGCGCGTTGGCCTCATGCTTGAGGAGATTGATGAGCGCGGTGGCAATGCCCTGCCTCCGGTGCTC
GCCGGAGACTGCGAGATCATAGATATAGATCTCACTACGCGGCTGCTCAAACTTGGGCAGAACGTAAGCC
GCGAGAGCGCCAACAACCGCTTCTTGGTCGAAGGCAGCAAGCGCGATGAATGTCTTACTACGGAGCAAGT
TCCCGAGGTAATCGGAGTCCGGCTGATGTTGGGAGTAGGTGGCTACGTCTCCGAACTCACGACCGAAAAG
ATCAAGAGCAGCCCGCATGGATTTGACTTGGTCAGGGCCGAGCCTACATGTGCGAATGATGCCCATACTT
GAGCCACCTAACTTTGTTTTAGGGCGACTGCCCTGCTGCGTAACATCGTTGCTGCTCCATAACATCAAAC
ATCGACCCACGGCGTAACGCGCTTGCTGCTTGGATGCCCGAGGCATAGACTGTACAAAAAAACAGTCATA
ACAAGCCATGAAAACCGCCACTGCGCCGTTACCACCGCTGCGTTCGGTCAAGGTTCTGGACCAGTTGCGT
GAGCGCATACGCTACTTGCATTACAGTTTACGAACCGAACAGGCTTATGTCAACTGGGTTCGTGCCTTCA
TCCGTTTCCACGGTGTGCGTCACCCGGCAACCTTGGGCAGCAGCGAAGTCGAGGCATTTCTGTCCTGGCT
GGCGAACGAGCGCAAGGTTTCGGTCTCCACGCATCGTCAGGCATTGGCGGCCTTGCTGTTCTTCTACGGC
AAGGTGCTGTGCACGGATCTGCCCTGGCTTCAGGAGATC
Features (pLannotate 1.2.2; 17 found; start..end, strand, type, name):
    156..247     +  promoter       polyhedrin promoter: polh from Autographa californica; promoter for the baculovirus polyhedrin gene
    290..2824    +  CDS            SAX_LITCT: Experimental evidence at protein level: Swiss-Prot protein existence level 1. Binds specifically to the neurotoxin saxitoxin. Its physiological role may be to transport or sequester an endogenous organic molecule other than Fe(3+). It may participate in a detoxification mechanism for neutralizing a microbial toxin. From Lithobates catesbeianus (American bullfrog) (Rana catesbeiana).
   2873..3586    +  CDS            mEGFP: mEGFP is a basic (constitutively fluorescent) green fluorescent protein published in 2002, derived from Aequorea victoria. It has moderate acid sensitivity.
   3599..3615    +  CDS            6xHis (fragment): 6xHis affinity tag
   3658..3741    +  CDS            large T antigen (fragment): large T antigen from SV40 (simian virus 40)
   3764..3898    +  polyA_signal   SV40 poly(A) signal: SV40 polyadenylation signal
   3927..4092    -  mobile_element Tn7L: mini-Tn7 element (left end of the Tn7 transposon) Tn7
   4255..4271    +  CDS            lacZα (fragment): LacZα fragment of β-galactosidase; lacZ fragment
   4276..4730    +  rep_origin     f1 ori (sequence partly withheld): f1 bacteriophage origin of replication; arrow indicates direction of (+) strand synthesis
   4756..4860    +  promoter       AmpR promoter: bla
   4861..5721    +  CDS            AmpR: β-lactamase; bla; confers resistance to ampicillin, carbenicillin, and related antibiotics
   5892..6480    +  rep_origin     ori: high-copy-number ColE1/pMB1/pBR322/pUC origin of replication
   6666..6717    -  misc_feature   bom (fragment): basis of mobility region from pBR322
   6785..7009    -  mobile_element Tn7R: mini-Tn7 element (right end of the Tn7 transposon) Tn7
   7076..7609    -  CDS            GmR: gentamycin acetyltransferase; aacC1; confers resistance to gentamycin
   7779..7807    -  promoter       Pc promoter: intI1 (promoter lies within the coding sequence); class 1 integron promoter
   7785..129     -  CDS            YPR2_ECOLX (fragment) (across the origin): Protein predicted: Swiss-Prot protein existence level 4. From Escherichia coli.
