[The description below was written by a language model from this plasmid's Addgene catalogue record and pLannotate feature annotations shown in this document.]
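Description:
RcSxph Y558F is a baculovirus donor plasmid built on the pFastBac1 backbone for producing a point mutant of American bullfrog (Rana catesbeiana) saxiphilin in insect cells. It is maintained in E. coli through a high-copy ColE1/pUC-type origin and selected with ampicillin via the β-lactamase gene; an f1 origin is also present. As in other pFastBac vectors, the expression cassette and a gentamicin resistance gene (driven by the Pc integron promoter) lie between the Tn7L and Tn7R ends of a mini-Tn7 element. This arrangement allows the whole segment to be transposed into a baculovirus shuttle genome (bacmid) in a suitable E. coli host, and the bacmid is then used to generate recombinant virus.

The payload is driven by the very strong, late-phase polyhedrin promoter from Autographa californica nucleopolyhedrovirus and terminated by the SV40 polyadenylation signal. The open reading frame encodes saxiphilin, a soluble protein that binds the neurotoxin saxitoxin, carrying the Y558F substitution. According to the depositor, residue numbering starts after the predicted signal peptide cleavage site, and the construct has one extra methionine following the signal peptide relative to the reference GenBank entry. The C terminus is fused to monomeric EGFP followed by a His10 tag, which the automated annotation detects only as a partial 6xHis feature. These tags provide a fluorescent readout of expression and a handle for metal-affinity purification. The stated purpose is protein expression and characterization, and the associated publication concerns defining the saxitoxin-binding determinants of the anuran saxiphilin family, which suggests this variant probes the contribution of Tyr558.
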