Addgene plasmid #194023: RcSxph Y558F
Purpose: Protein expression and characterization
Depositing lab: Dan Minor. Depositing organization: University of California, San Francisco (UCSF). Publication: Definition of a saxitoxin (STX) binding code enables discovery and characterization of the anuran saxiphilin family. Chen Z, Zakrzewska S, Hajare HS, Alvarez-Buylla A, Abderemane-Ali F, Bogan M, Ramirez D, O'Connell LA, Du Bois J, Minor DL Jr. Proc Natl Acad Sci U S A. 2022 Nov;119(44):e2210114119. doi: 10.1073/pnas.2210114119. Epub 2022 Oct 24. PubMed 36279441.
Backbone
  Vector backbone: pFastBac1
  Backbone manufacturer: Invitrogen
  Vector type: Insect Expression
Growth in bacteria
  Bacterial resistance: Ampicillin, 100 μg/mL
  Growth temperature: 37°C
  Growth strain: DH5alpha
  Copy number: High Copy
Gene/Insert
  Gene/Insert name: Rana catesbeiana Saxiphilin
  Species: Rana catesbeiana
  Mutation: Y558F
  GenBank ID: U05246.1
  Promoter: Polyhedrin
  Tag / fusion protein: mEGFP, (C terminal on insert); His10 (C terminal on insert)
  Cloning method: Gibson Cloning
  Sequencing primers: 5′ Polyhedrin forward; 3′ GFP reverse
Terms and licenses: Academic/Nonprofit Terms; Industry Terms: Not Available to Industry
Depositor comments: Mutation numbering scheme is based on the predicted signal peptide (SP) cleavage site and does not include SP. Relative to U05246.1, RcSxph contains an additional M following signal peptide.
How to cite: RcSxph Y558F was a gift from Dan Minor (Addgene plasmid # 194023 ; http://n2t.net/addgene:194023 ; RRID:Addgene_194023)
